>Addgene plasmid #105670 | pcDNA 3.1 SIRT1-FL | addgene full sequence | sequence record 207902 | Addgene NGS Result
GACATTGATTATTGACTAGTTATTAATAGTAATCAATTACGGGGTCATTAGTTCATAGCCCATATATGGA
GTTCCGCGTTACATAACTTACGGTAAATGGCCCGCCTGGCTGACCGCCCAACGACCCCCGCCCATTGACG
TCAATAATGACGTATGTTCCCATAGTAACGCCAATAGGGACTTTCCATTGACGTCAATGGGTGGAGTATT
TACGGTAAACTGCCCACTTGGCAGTACATCAAGTGTATCATATGCCAAGTACGCCCCCTATTGACGTCAA
TGACGGTAAATGGCCCGCCTGGCATTATGCCCAGTACATGACCTTATGGGACTTTCCTACTTGGCAGTAC
ATCTACGTATTAGTCATCGCTATTACCATGGTGATGCGGTTTTGGCAGTACATCAATGGGCGTGGATAGC
GGTTTGACTCACGGGGATTTCCAAGTCTCCACCCCATTGACGTCAATGGGAGTTTGTTTTGGCACCAAAA
TCAACGGGACTTTCCAAAATGTCGTAACAACTCCGCCCCATTGACGCAAATGGGCGGTAGGCGTGTACGG
TGGGAGGTCTATATAAGCAGAGCTCTCTGGCTAACTAGAGAACCCACTGCTTACTGGCTTATCGAAATTA
ATACGACTCACTATAGGGAGACCCAAGCTGGCTAGCGTTTAAACTTAAGCTTGGTACCGAGCTCGGATCT
CGATCCCGCGAAATTAATACGACTCACTATAGGGGAATTGTGAGCGGATAACAATTCCCCTCTAGAAATA
ATTTTGTTTAACTTTAAGAAGGAGATATACCATGGACTACAAAGACGATGACGATAAAGCAAGAAGAGCA
TCTGTGCATATGGCTAGCATGACTGGTGGACAGCAAATGGGTCGCGGATCCGAATTCGAGCTCCGTCGAC
AGAGAGGCAGTTGGAAGATGGCGGACGAGGTGGCGCTCGCCCTTCAGGCCGCCGGCTCCCCTTCCGCGGC
GGCCGCCATGGAGGCCGCGTCGCAGCCGGCGGACGAGCCGCTCCGCAAGAGGCCCCGCCGAGACGGGCCT
GGCCTCGGGCGCAGCCCGGGCGAGCCGAGCGCAGCAGTGGCGCCGGCGGCCGCGGGGTGTGAGGCGGCGA
GCGCCGCGGCCCCGGCGGCGCTGTGGCGGGAGGCGGCAGGGGCGGCGGCGAGCGCGGAGCGGGAGGCCCC
GGCGACGGCCGTGGCCGGGGACGGAGACAATGGGTCCGGCCTGCGGCGGGAGCCGAGGGCGGCCGACGAC
TTCGACGACGACGAGGGCGAGGAGGAGGACGAGGCGGCGGCGGCAGCGGCGGCGGCAGCGATCGGCTACC
GAGACAACCTCCTGTTGACCGATGGACTCCTCACTAATGGCTTTCATTCCTGTGAAAGTGATGACGATGA
CAGAACGTCACACGCCAGCTCTAGTGACTGGACTCCGCGGCCGCGGATAGGTCCATATACTTTTGTTCAG
CAACATCTCATGATTGGCACCGATCCTCGAACAATTCTTAAAGATTTATTACCAGAAACAATTCCTCCAC
CTGAGCTGGATGATATGACGCTGTGGCAGATTGTTATTAATATCCTTTCAGAACCACCAAAGCGGAAAAA
AAGAAAAGATATCAATACAATTGAAGATGCTGTGAAGTTACTGCAGGAGTGTAAAAAGATAATAGTTCTG
ACTGGAGCTGGGGTTTCTGTCTCCTGTGGGATTCCTGACTTCAGATCAAGAGACGGTATCTATGCTCGCC
TTGCGGTGGACTTCCCAGACCTCCCAGACCCTCAAGCCATGTTTGATATTGAGTATTTTAGAAAAGACCC
AAGACCATTCTTCAAGTTTGCAAAGGAAATATATCCCGGACAGTTCCAGCCGTCTCTGTGTCACAAATTC
ATAGCTTTGTCAGATAAGGAAGGAAAACTACTTCGAAATTATACTCAAAATATAGATACCTTGGAGCAGG
TTGCAGGAATCCAAAGGATCCTTCAGTGTCATGGTTCCTTTGCAACAGCATCTTGCCTGATTTGTAAGTA
CAAAGTTGATTGTGAAGCTGTTCGTGGAGACATTTTTAATCAGGTAGTTCCTCGGTGCCCTAGGTGCCCA
GCTGATGAGCCACTTGCCATCATGAAGCCAGAGATTGTCTTCTTTGGTGAAAACTTACCAGAACAGTTTC
ATAGAGCCATGAAGTATGACAAAGATGAAGTTGACCTCCTCATTGTTATTGGATCTTCTCTGAAAGTGAG
ACCAGTAGCACTAATTCCAAGTTCTATACCCCATGAAGTGCCTCAAATATTAATAAATAGGGAACCTTTG
CCTCATCTACATTTTGATGTAGAGCTCCTTGGAGACTGCGATGTTATAATTAATGAGTTGTGTCATAGGC
TAGGTGGTGAATATGCCAAACTTTGTTGTAACCCTGTAAAGCTTTCAGAAATTACTGAAAAACCTCCACG
CCCACAAAAGGAATTGGTTCATTTATCAGAGTTGCCACCAACACCTCTTCATATTTCGGAAGACTCAAGT
TCACCTGAAAGAACTGTACCACAAGACTCTTCTGTGATTGCTACACTTGTAGACCAAGCAACAAACAACA
ATGTTAATGATTTAGAAGTATCTGAATCAAGTTGTGTGGAAGAAAAACCACAAGAAGTACAGACTAGTAG
GAATGTTGAGAACATTAATGTGGAAAATCCAGATTTTAAGGCTGTTGGTTCCAGTACTGCAGACAAAAAT
GAAAGAACTTCAGTTGCAGAAACAGTGAGAAAATGCTGGCCTAATAGACTTGCAAAGGAGCAGATTAGTA
AGCGGCTTGAGGGTAATCAATACCTGTTTGTACCACCAAATCGTTACATATTCCACGGTGCTGAGGTATA
CTCAGACTCTGAAGATGACGTCTTGTCCTCTAGTTCCTGTGGCAGTAACAGTGACAGTGGCACATGCCAG
AGTCCAAGTTTAGAAGAACCCTTGGAAGATGAAAGTGAAATTGAAGAATTCTACAATGGCTTGGAAGATG
ATACGGAGAGGCCCGAATGTGCTGGAGGATCTGGATTTGGAGCTGATGGAGGGGATCAAGAGGTTGTTAA
TGAAGCTATAGCTACAAGACAGGAATTGACAGATGTAAACTATCCATCAGACAAATCATAACACTATTGA
AGCTGTCCGGATTCAGGAATTGGTCGACAAGCTTGCGGCCGCACTCGAGTCTAGAGGGCCCGTTTAAACC
CGCTGATCAGCCTCGACTGTGCCTTCTAGTTGCCAGCCATCTGTTGTTTGCCCCTCCCCCGTGCCTTCCT
TGACCCTGGAAGGTGCCACTCCCACTGTCCTTTCCTAATAAAATGAGGAAATTGCATCGCATTGTCTGAG
TAGGTGTCATTCTATTCTGGGGGGTGGGGTGGGGCAGGACAGCAAGGGGGAGGATTGGGAAGACAATAGC
AGGCATGCTGGGGATGCGGTGGGCTCTATGGCTTCTGAGGCGGAAAGAACCAGCTGGGGCTCTAGGGGGT
ATCCCC
[124 nt withheld, positions 3507-3630]
C
[91 nt withheld, positions 3632-3722]
A
[49 nt withheld, positions 3724-3772]
CCTTTGACGTTGGAGTCCACGTTCTTT
[37 nt withheld, positions 3800-3836]
ACCCTATCTCGGTCTATTCTTTTGATTTATAAGGGATTTTGCCGATTTCGGCCTATTGGTTAAAAAATGA
GCTGATTTAACAAAAATTTAACGCGAATTAATTCTGTGGAATGTGTGTCAGTTAGGGTGTGGAAAGTCCC
CAGGCTCCCCAGCAGGCAGAAGTATGCAAAGCATGCATCTCAATTAGTCAGCAACCAGGTGTGGAAAGTC
CCCAGGCTCCCCAGCAGGCAGAAGTATGCAAAGCATGCATCTCAATTAGTCAGCAACCATAGTCCCGCCC
CTAACTCCGCCCATCCCGCCCCTAACTCCGCCCAGTTCCGCCCATTCTCCGCCCCATGGCTGACTAATTT
TTTTTATTTATGCAGAGGCCGAGGCCGCCTCTGCCTCTGAGCTATTCCAGAAGTAGTGAGGAGGCTTTTT
TGGAGGCCTAGGCTTTTGCAAAAAGCTCCCGGGAGCTTGTATATCCATTTTCGGATCTGATCAAGAGACA
GGATGAGGATCGTTTCGCATGATTGAACAAGATGGATTGCACGCAGGTTCTCCGGCCGCTTGGGTGGAGA
GGCTATTCGGCTATGACTGGGCACAACAGACAATCGGCTGCTCTGATGCCGCCGTGTTCCGGCTGTCAGC
GCAGGGGCGCCCGGTTCTTTTTGTCAAGACCGACCTGTCCGGTGCCCTGAATGAACTGCAGGACGAGGCA
GCGCGGCTATCGTGGCTGGCCACGACGGGCGTTCCTTGCGCAGCTGTGCTCGACGTTGTCACTGAAGCGG
GAAGGGACTGGCTGCTATTGGGCGAAGTGCCGGGGCAGGATCTCCTGTCATCTCACCTTGCTCCTGCCGA
GAAAGTATCCATCATGGCTGATGCAATGCGGCGGCTGCATACGCTTGATCCGGCTACCTGCCCATTCGAC
CACCAAGCGAAACATCGCATCGAGCGAGCACGTACTCGGATGGAAGCCGGTCTTGTCGATCAGGATGATC
TGGACGAAGAGCATCAGGGGCTCGCGCCAGCCGAACTGTTCGCCAGGCTCAAGGCGCGCATGCCCGACGG
CGAGGATCTCGTCGTGACCCATGGCGATGCCTGCTTGCCGAATATCATGGTGGAAAATGGCCGCTTTTCT
GGATTCATCGACTGTGGCCGGCTGGGTGTGGCGGACCGCTATCAGGACATAGCGTTGGCTACCCGTGATA
TTGCTGAAGAGCTTGGCGGCGAATGGGCTGACCGCTTCCTCGTGCTTTACGGTATCGCCGCTCCCGATTC
GCAGCGCATCGCCTTCTATCGCCTTCTTGACGAGTTCTTCTGAGCGGGACTCTGGGGTTCGAAATGACCG
ACCAAGCGACGCCCAACCTGCCATCACGAGATTTCGATTCCACCGCCGCCTTCTATGAAAGGTTGGGCTT
CGGAATCGTTTTCCGGGACGCCGGCTGGATGATCCTCCAGCGCGGGGATCTCATGCTGGAGTTCTTCGCC
CACCCCAACTTGTTTATTGCAGCTTATAATGGTTACAAATAAAGCAATAGCATCACAAATTTCACAAATA
AAGCATTTTTTTCACTGCATTCTAGTTGTGGTTTGTCCAAACTCATCAATGTATCTTATCATGTCTGTAT
ACCGTCGACCTCTAGCTAGAGCTTGGCGTAATCATGGTCATAGCTGTTTCCTGTGTGAAATTGTTATCCG
CTCACAATTCCACACAACATACGAGCCGGAAGCATAAAGTGTAAAGCCTGGGGTGCCTAATGAGTGAGCT
AACTCACATTAATTGCGTTGCGCTCACTGCCCGCTTTCCAGTCGGGAAACCTGTCGTGCCAGCTGCATTA
ATGAATCGGCCAACGCGCGGGGAGAGGCGGTTTGCGTATTGGGCGCTCTTCCGCTTCCTCGCTCACTGAC
TCGCTGCGCTCGGTCGTTCGGCTGCGGCGAGCGGTATCAGCTCACTCAAAGGCGGTAATACGGTTATCCA
CAGAATCAGGGGATAACGCAGGAAAGAACATGTGAGCAAAAGGCCAGCAAAAGGCCAGGAACCGTAAAAA
GGCCGCGTTGCTGGCGTTTTTCCATAGGCTCCGCCCCCCTGACGAGCATCACAAAAATCGACGCTCAAGT
CAGAGGTGGCGAAACCCGACAGGACTATAAAGATACCAGGCGTTTCCCCCTGGAAGCTCCCTCGTGCGCT
CTCCTGTTCCGACCCTGCCGCTTACCGGATACCTGTCCGCCTTTCTCCCTTCGGGAAGCGTGGCGCTTTC
TCATAGCTCACGCTGTAGGTATCTCAGTTCGGTGTAGGTCGTTCGCTCCAAGCTGGGCTGTGTGCACGAA
CCCCCCGTTCAGCCCGACCGCTGCGCCTTATCCGGTAACTATCGTCTTGAGTCCAACCCGGTAAGACACG
ACTTATCGCCACTGGCAGCAGCCACTGGTAACAGGATTAGCAGAGCGAGGTATGTAGGCGGTGCTACAGA
GTTCTTGAAGTGGTGGCCTAACTACGGCTACACTAGAAGAACAGTATTTGGTATCTGCGCTCTGCTGAAG
CCAGTTACCTTCGGAAAAAGAGTTGGTAGCTCTTGATCCGGCAAACAAACCACCGCTGGTAGCGGTGGTT
TTTTTGTTTGCAAGCAGCAGATTACGCGCAGAAAAAAAGGATCTCAAGAAGATCCTTTGATCTTTTCTAC
GGGGTCTGACGCTCAGTGGAACGAAAACTCACGTTAAGGGATTTTGGTCATGAGATTATCAAAAAGGATC
TTCACCTAGATCCTTTTAAATTAAAAATGAAGTTTTAAATCAATCTAAAGTATATATGAGTAAACTTGGT
CTGACAGTTACCAATGCTTAATCAGTGAGGCACCTATCTCAGCGATCTGTCTATTTCGTTCATCCATAGT
TGCCTGACTCCCCGTCGTGTAGATAACTACGATACGGGAGGGCTTACCATCTGGCCCCAGTGCTGCAATG
ATACCGCGAGACCCACGCTCACCGGCTCCAGATTTATCAGCAATAAACCAGCCAGCCGGAAGGGCCGAGC
GCAGAAGTGGTCCTGCAACTTTATCCGCCTCCATCCAGTCTATTAATTGTTGCCGGGAAGCTAGAGTAAG
TAGTTCGCCAGTTAATAGTTTGCGCAACGTTGTTGCCATTGCTACAGGCATCGTGGTGTCACGCTCGTCG
TTTGGTATGGCTTCATTCAGCTCCGGTTCCCAACGATCAAGGCGAGTTACATGATCCCCCATGTTGTGCA
AAAAAGCGGTTAGCTCCTTCGGTCCTCCGATCGTTGTCAGAAGTAAGTTGGCCGCAGTGTTATCACTCAT
GGTTATGGCAGCACTGCATAATTCTCTTACTGTCATGCCATCCGTAAGATGCTTTTCTGTGACTGGTGAG
TACTCAACCAAGTCATTCTGAGAATAGTGTATGCGGCGACCGAGTTGCTCTTGCCCGGCGTCAATACGGG
ATAATACCGCGCCACATAGCAGAACTTTAAAAGTGCTCATCATTGGAAAACGTTCTTCGGGGCGAAAACT
CTCAAGGATCTTACCGCTGTTGAGATCCAGTTCGATGTAACCCACTCGTGCACCCAACTGATCTTCAGCA
TCTTTTACTTTCACCAGCGTTTCTGGGTGAGCAAAAACAGGAAGGCAAAATGCCGCAAAAAAGGGAATAA
GGGCGACACGGAAATGTTGAATACTCATACTCTTCCTTTTTCAATATTATTGAAGCATTTATCAGGGTTA
TTGTCTCATGAGCGGATACATATTTGAATGTATTTAGAAAAATAAACAAATAGGGGTTCCGCGCACATTT
CCCCGAAAAGTGCCACCTGACGTCGACGGATCGGGAGATCTCCCGATCCCCTATGGTGCACTCTCAGTAC
AATCTGCTCTGATGCCGCATAGTTAAGCCAGTATCTGCTCCCTGCTTGTGTGTTGGAGGTCGCTGAGTAG
TGCGCGAGCAAAATTTAAGCTACAACAAGGCAAGGCTTGACCGACAATTGCATGAAGAATCTGCTTAGGG
TTAGGCGTTTTGCGCTGCTTCGCGATGTACGGGCCAGATATACGCGTT
Features (pLannotate 1.2.2; 25 found; start..end, strand, type, name):
      1..380     +  enhancer       CMV enhancer: human cytomegalovirus immediate early enhancer
    381..584     +  promoter       CMV promoter: human cytomegalovirus (CMV) immediate early promoter
    580..613     +  LTR            5' LTR (truncated) (fragment): truncated 5' long terminal repeat (LTR) from HIV-1
    629..647     +  promoter       T7 promoter: promoter for bacteriophage T7 RNA polymerase
    715..733     +  promoter       T7 promoter: promoter for bacteriophage T7 RNA polymerase
    734..758     +  protein_bind   lac operator: The lac repressor binds to the lac operator to inhibit transcription in E. coli. This inhibition can be relieved by adding lactose or isopropyl-β-D-thiogalactopyranoside (IPTG). lac repressor encoded by lacI
    773..795     +  RBS            RBS: efficient ribosome binding site from bacteriophage T7 gene 10 (Olins and Rangwala, 1989)
    804..828     +  CDS            3xFLAG (fragment): three tandem FLAG® epitope tags
    850..882     +  CDS            T7 tag (gene 10 leader): leader peptide from bacteriophage T7 gene 10 promotes efficient translation in E. coli
    928..3138    +  CDS            Sirt1: SIR1_MOUSE - Also known as Sir2l1. Experimental evidence at protein level: Swiss-Prot protein existence level 1. [SirtT1 75 kDa fragment]: Catalytically inactive 75SirT1 may be involved in regulation of apoptosis. May be involved in protecting chondrocytes from apoptotic death by associating with cytochrome C and interfering with apoptosome assembly. From Mus musculus (Mouse).
   3237..3461    +  polyA_signal   bGH poly(A) signal: bovine growth hormone polyadenylation signal
   3465..3486    +  promoter       SV40 promoter (fragment): SV40 enhancer and early promoter
   3507..3935    +  rep_origin     f1 ori (sequence partly withheld): f1 bacteriophage origin of replication; arrow indicates direction of (+) strand synthesis
   3949..4278    +  promoter       SV40 promoter: SV40 enhancer and early promoter
   4345..5136    +  CDS            neo: KKA2_KLEPN - Also known as kan, nptII. Experimental evidence at protein level: Swiss-Prot protein existence level 1. Resistance to kanamycin, neomycin, paromomycin, ribostamycin, butirosin and gentamicin B. From Klebsiella pneumoniae.
   5160..5318    +  CDS            ble (fragment): BLE_KLEPN - Experimental evidence at protein level: Swiss-Prot protein existence level 1. Binding protein with a strong affinity to the bleomycin family of antibiotics. Binds to CL990; an antimitotic-antibiotic compound. From Klebsiella pneumoniae.
   5313..5434    +  polyA_signal   SV40 poly(A) signal: SV40 polyadenylation signal
   5507..5523    -  protein_bind   lac operator: The lac repressor binds to the lac operator to inhibit transcription in E. coli. This inhibition can be relieved by adding lactose or isopropyl-β-D-thiogalactopyranoside (IPTG). lac repressor encoded by lacI
   5531..5561    -  promoter       lac promoter: promoter for the E. coli lac operon
   5576..5597    -  protein_bind   CAP binding site: CAP binding activates transcription in the presence of cAMP. E. coli catabolite activator protein
   5610..5702    -  CDS            lacI (fragment): lac repressor; lacI; The lac repressor binds to the lac operator to inhibit transcription in E. coli. This inhibition can be relieved by adding lactose or isopropyl-β-D-thiogalactopyranoside (IPTG).
   5885..6473    -  rep_origin     ori: high-copy-number ColE1/pMB1/pBR322/pUC origin of replication
   6644..7504    -  CDS            AmpR: β-lactamase; bla; confers resistance to ampicillin, carbenicillin, and related antibiotics
   7505..7609    -  promoter       AmpR promoter: bla
   7668..7720    -  misc_feature   bom (fragment): basis of mobility region from pBR322
