[The description below was written by a language model from this plasmid's Addgene catalogue record and pLannotate feature annotations shown in this document.]
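Description:
pcDNA 3.1 SIRT1-FL is a mammalian expression plasmid carrying the full-length isoform of mouse SIRT1, the NAD+-dependent protein deacetylase, in the Invitrogen pcDNA 3.1-myc-His B backbone. The roughly 2.2 kb Sirt1 coding sequence was cloned between KpnI and XhoI and is recorded as containing only synonymous base changes that leave the protein sequence unaltered. Transcription is driven by the human cytomegalovirus immediate-early enhancer and promoter and terminated by the bovine growth hormone polyadenylation signal. In E. coli the plasmid replicates from a high-copy ColE1/pUC-type origin and is selected with ampicillin through the β-lactamase gene. An f1 origin is also present. For stable mammalian lines, an SV40 early promoter drives the neomycin phosphotransferase gene, followed by an SV40 polyadenylation signal, allowing G418 selection.

The sequenced record is somewhat longer than the catalogue size (7,874 versus 7,714 nt). Between the CMV promoter and the Sirt1 open reading frame, the annotation shows elements typical of a bacterial expression vector: a second T7 promoter with a lac operator, the T7 gene 10 ribosome binding site, a short match to a FLAG epitope, and the T7 tag leader. These were probably carried over with the insert from an earlier bacterial construct, but the catalogue entry does not list any tag, so whether they are translated in frame with SIRT1 is not stated. No myc or His tag is annotated downstream of the insert despite the backbone name. The short HIV-1 LTR, ble, lacI and bom fragments look like incidental annotation matches.

The construct is intended for overexpressing full-length mouse SIRT1 in mammalian cells, and it comes from work comparing this form with a tissue-restricted SIRT1 isoform.
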