Addgene plasmid #105670: pcDNA 3.1 SIRT1-FL
Purpose: Mammalian expression construct of mouse SIRT1 full length isoform
Depositing lab: Ullas Kolthur-Seetharam. Publication: Identification of a Tissue-Restricted Isoform of SIRT1 Defines a Regulatory Domain that Encodes Specificity. Deota S, Chattopadhyay T, Ramachandran D, Armstrong E, Camacho B, Maniyadath B, Fulzele A, Gonzalez-de-Peredo A, Denu JM, Kolthur-Seetharam U. Cell Rep. 2017 Mar 28;18(13):3069-3077. doi: 10.1016/j.celrep.2017.03.012. PubMed 28355560.
Backbone
  Vector backbone: pcDNA 3.1-myc-His B
  Backbone manufacturer: Invitrogen
  Backbone size w/o insert (bp): 5500
  Total vector size (bp): 7714
  Vector type: Mammalian Expression
  Selectable markers: Neomycin (select with G418)
Growth in bacteria
  Bacterial resistance: Ampicillin, 100 μg/mL
  Growth temperature: 37°C
  Growth strain: DH5alpha
  Copy number: High Copy
Gene/Insert
  Gene/Insert name: SIRT1
  Species: M. musculus (mouse)
  Insert size (bp): 2214
  Mutation: Synonymous base changes not affecting the protein sequence
  Entrez Gene: Sirt1 (a.k.a. SIR2L1, Sir2, Sir2a, Sir2alpha)
  Promoter: CMV
  Cloning method: Restriction Enzyme; 5′ cloning site KpnI (not destroyed); 3′ cloning site XhoI (not destroyed)
  Sequencing primers: 5′ CMV Forward
Terms and licenses: Academic/Nonprofit Terms; Industry Terms: Not Available to Industry
How to cite: pcDNA 3.1 SIRT1-FL was a gift from Ullas Kolthur-Seetharam (Addgene plasmid # 105670 ; http://n2t.net/addgene:105670 ; RRID:Addgene_105670)
